Addgene plasmid #191056: pEY53
Purpose: srab-20 fluorescent neural reporter driving nuclear mNeptune2.5 and mTagBFP2 expression (refer to NeuroPAL paper for expression)
Depositing lab: Oliver Hobert & Eviatar Yemini. Depositing organization: Columbia University. Publication: NeuroPAL: A Multicolor Atlas for Whole-Brain Neuronal Identification in C. elegans. Yemini E, Lin A, Nejatbakhsh A, Varol E, Sun R, Mena GE, Samuel ADT, Paninski L, Venkatachalam V, Hobert O. Cell. 2021 Jan 7;184(1):272-288.e11. doi: 10.1016/j.cell.2020.12.012. Epub 2020 Dec 29. PubMed 33378642.
Backbone
  Vector backbone: pPD95.62
  Vector type: Worm Expression
Growth in bacteria
  Bacterial resistance: Ampicillin, 100 μg/mL
  Growth temperature: 37°C
  Growth strain: DH5alpha
  Copy number: Unknown
Gene/Insert
  Gene/Insert name: srab-20
  Species: C. elegans (nematode)
  Mutation: None
  Entrez Gene: srab-20 (a.k.a. CELE_T20D4.1)
  Cloning method: Gibson Cloning
Terms and licenses: Academic/Nonprofit Terms; Industry Terms: Not Available to Industry
How to cite: pEY53 was a gift from Oliver Hobert & Eviatar Yemini (Addgene plasmid # 191056 ; http://n2t.net/addgene:191056 ; RRID:Addgene_191056)
