[The description below was written by a language model from this plasmid's Addgene catalogue record and pLannotate feature annotations shown in this document.]
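Description:
pEY53 is a C. elegans expression plasmid built on the pPD95.62 backbone, made as one of the fluorescent neural reporters associated with the NeuroPAL multicolor atlas for whole-brain neuronal identification. It is propagated in E. coli using a high-copy ColE1/pUC-type origin and selected with ampicillin through the bla (AmpR) gene and its own promoter. The annotated short fragments of lacZα, lacI, rop and bom, the pUC multiple cloning site remnant, and the CAP site/lac promoter/lac operator are backbone leftovers with no evident role in the worm reporter.

The insert is listed as srab-20 from C. elegans, introduced by Gibson cloning. Given the stated purpose, it serves as the regulatory sequence driving the reporter. It is not annotated in the feature table, but the unannotated stretch upstream of the fluorescent protein genes is the likely location. Downstream lie the far-red protein mNeptune2.5 and then the blue protein mTagBFP2, followed closely by his-11, which encodes a C. elegans histone H2B. A histone fusion tethers a fluorophore to chromatin, which fits the nuclear labelling described in the record and gives compact, separable signals for each neuron. The record does not state how the two fluorophores are linked or co-expressed across the gap between them, or how mNeptune2.5 is directed to the nucleus. A short mEGFP fragment just before mNeptune2.5 and an aex-5 fragment after his-11 are probably vector-derived sequence, and no 3′ UTR is explicitly annotated.

The plasmid is used to mark srab-20-expressing neurons with a defined two-colour nuclear signature. The record refers to the NeuroPAL publication for the specific expression pattern.
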