Features (pLannotate 1.2.2; 16 found; start..end, strand, type, name):
    152..170     -  misc_feature   MCS (fragment): pUC18/19 multiple cloning site
   1530..1548    -  CDS            lacZα (fragment): LacZα fragment of β-galactosidase; lacZ fragment
   1703..1753    +  CDS            mEGFP (fragment): monomeric enhanced GFP, optimized with synthetic introns for expression in C. elegans
   1760..2590    +  CDS            mNeptune2.5: mNeptune2.5 is a basic (constitutively fluorescent) red fluorescent protein published in 2014, derived from Entacmaea quadricolor. It is reported to be a rapidly-maturing monomer with moderate acid sensitivity.
   2729..3574    +  CDS            mTagBFP2: mTagBFP2 is a basic (constitutively fluorescent) blue fluorescent protein published in 2011, derived from Entacmaea quadricolor. It is reported to be a very rapidly-maturing monomer with very low acid sensitivity.
   3599..3961    +  CDS            his-11: H2B1_CAEEL - Experimental evidence at protein level: Swiss-Prot protein existence level 1. Core component of nucleosome. Nucleosomes wrap and compact DNA into chromatin, limiting DNA accessibility to the cellular machineries which require DNA as a template. Histones thereby play a central role in transcription regulation, DNA repair, DNA replication and chromosomal stability. DNA accessibility is regulated via a complex set of post-translational modifications of histones, also called histone code, and nucleosome remodeling. From Caenorhabditis elegans.
   4571..4723    +  CDS            aex-5 (fragment): AEX5_CAEEL - Also known as kpc-3 From Caenorhabditis elegans.
   4851..4886    +  CDS            rop (fragment): Rop protein, which maintains plasmids at low copy number; rop
   4988..5087    +  misc_feature   bom (fragment): basis of mobility region from pBR322
   5185..5289    +  promoter       AmpR promoter: bla
   5290..6150    +  CDS            AmpR: β-lactamase; bla; confers resistance to ampicillin, carbenicillin, and related antibiotics
   6321..6909    +  rep_origin     ori: high-copy-number ColE1/pMB1/pBR322/pUC origin of replication
   7092..7184    +  CDS            lacI (fragment): lac repressor; lacI; The lac repressor binds to the lac operator to inhibit transcription in E. coli. This inhibition can be relieved by adding lactose or isopropyl-β-D-thiogalactopyranoside (IPTG).
   7197..7218    +  protein_bind   CAP binding site: CAP binding activates transcription in the presence of cAMP. E. coli catabolite activator protein
   7233..7263    +  promoter       lac promoter: promoter for the E. coli lac operon
   7271..7287    +  protein_bind   lac operator: The lac repressor binds to the lac operator to inhibit transcription in E. coli. This inhibition can be relieved by adding lactose or isopropyl-β-D-thiogalactopyranoside (IPTG). lac repressor encoded by lacI
>Addgene plasmid #191056 | pEY53 | addgene full sequence | sequence record 376053 | Addgene NGS Result
TCACACAGGAAACAGCTATGACCATGATTACGCCAAGCTGTAAGTTTAAACATGATCTTACTAACTAACT
ATTCTCATTTAAATTTTCAGAGCTTAAAAATGGCTGAAATCACTCACAACGATGGATACGCTAACAACTT
GGAAATGAAATAAGCTTGCATGCCTGCAGGCAATGAGCAAAGAATCCTTGAATTGCTTAAACTCATTCTT
AACATTCATATCGGGCTCAACTTTTTTTTGGCAACTCGAATGTATACAGTCTAATAAAGTGAACACTATT
AAAGAATGTTATACGCTTAAATGTACATAATTCGCATACCACAACACAGTGGCCCACGTAACCCATAATT
TTAACCGAAAATTTTGGAAAATCCTAAATAGTTTGATTTTTATTGAGACAAACTTCTACTGACATTTTAT
TTTTAAAAATTTGAAAGAAAAGGTTGAAAAATAAATTTTCAAGACTGCAAAGGTTGCAATTATGTATTAT
CAGTCCTGACTGGAAACCAGTTGTTAGAGAATTTTAACAATTATTTTTGAAGAAATGTGCCTCAACCGAG
GTGTGCAATTCATTTGTTCTCTCACTTTTGAATACATGTCTGAATTTTTCAAAAGGAGAGCGTATTAGAA
GTTTATGATTTTTATAAAGATTTTTATATTTTTCAAAATGTTTAACTATTATTATTTGCCACATTTGGTG
ATGTAGAAACATGAGAACTTACATAAAAATAAAAATAACCTTTATAGTGGCAGATGTAAAAATGAAAAAT
TCCAAAGGGTAAGAACTAAATTCGAGTTTTCTGTTCTGGCCAACTTGATCTCACCCCTCTCCCTGCTCCT
ATTTTACATTCTTCTCGTTATTATCACCCGCTAAAAAGAGCTAAATCCTTACACGTTTGTGTTTTAGACT
TTTTTCAACAAGTCCTAGAAAGGTGCTAATCACCAAATATGCTTACGTTGTGTTGTGTAGATTACATTTT
TGTTTCTAGTAACCACCTGAAAAAACAATTACTTCTAACATGAAAAAATGCCGTGATAGTTCATTAGTTC
AACCACACTTCAATTATTGTTCACTGCATTTCCTCACGCAGTTAGCCAGGGGCAGTAGTGGGAATTAAAT
TTTTTGCAGAATTTGTCTAAAATCTGAGATTTTGCCACGTTTTCTCTTTTGGGACACAGTTTTTTTTCAA
AGTATAAGCATTTCATGCATATTTTTTCGGACTTTTTATTTATTTTTTTTTTTTTATTATTTGCAAAATT
TGGTTCTGTTTTTTTGAAACATTAACCTACCATAAAAAAAAACGTTTTGGTAATTTTTTTAGGATATATA
TATCATAAGCAAGATACCCACAAATTTTAAATTTCCACTTTTTAATTCTACGATATACCACAACAACAAA
ATTTTTAAAAAATTTTAAGAAGCGATTGCTAATTGTTCCAGCCCGGGATTGGCCAAAGGACCCAAAGGTA
TGTTTCGAATGATACTAACATAACATAGAACATTTTCAGGAGGACCCTTGGAGGGTACCGGTTTTCCCAG
TCACGACGCGTGGTACCGAGCTCAGAAAAAATGACCGCTCCAAAGAAGAAACGCAAAGTACCGAGCTCAG
AAAAAATGACGGCACCTAAAAAGAAACGCAAAGTACCGGTCGCCGAGAAGACAGCCCCAAAAAAGAAGCG
TAAAGTTCCACGCGTCATGGGAGTAAGTTTAAACAGTTCGGTACTAACTAACCATACATATTTAAATTTT
CAGCGCGCTGTCTCCAAGGGAGAGGAGCTCATCAAGGAGAACATGCACACCAAGCTCTACATGGAGGGAA
CCGTCAACAACCACCACTTCAAGTGCACCCACGAAGGGGAGGGCAAGCCCTACGAGGGCACCCAGACCAA
CAGGATTAAGGTGGTGGAGGGAGGCCCCCTGCCGTTCGCATTCGACATCCTGGCCACCTGCTTTATGTAC
GGGAGCAAGACCTTCATCAACCACACCCAAGGAATCCCAGACTTCTTCAAGCAATCCTTCGTAAGTTTAA
ACATGATTTTACTAACTAACTAATCTGATTTAAATTTTCAGCCTGAGGGCTTCACATGGGAGAGAGTCAC
CACATACGAAGACGGGGGCGTGCTTACCGTTACCCAGGACACCAGCCTCCAGGACGGCTGCTTGATCTAC
AACGTCAAGCTCAGAGGGGTGAACTTCCCATCCAACGGCCCTGTGATGCAGAAGAAAACACTCGGCTGGG
AGGCCAGTACCGAGACCCTGTACCCCGCTGACGGCGGCCTGGAAGGCAGATGCGACATGGCCCTGAAGCT
CGTGGGCGGGGGCCACCTGCACTGCAACCTGAAGACCACATACAGATCCAAGAAACCCGCTAAGAACCTC
AAGATGCCAGGAGTAAGTTTAAACATATATATACTAACTAACCCTGATTATTTAAATTTTCAGGTCTACT
TTGTGGACCGCAGACTGGAAAGAATCAAGGAGGCCGACAATGAGACCTACGTCGAGCAGCACGAGGTGGC
TGTGGCCAGATACTGCGACCTCCCTAGCAAACTGGGGCACAAACTTAATGGCATGGACGAGCTGTACAAG
GAGGGACGTGGATCCCTCCTCACCTGCGGAGACGTCGAGGAGAACCCAGGACCAATGACCGCTCCAAAGA
AGAAGCGCAAGGTTCCAGTCGAGAAGATGACTGCCCCAAAAAAGAAACGTAAGGTCCCGCGGATGTCAGA
GCTTATTAAGGAGAATATGCATATGAAACTGTACATGGAAGGAACCGTGGACAACCATCACTTTAAGTGC
ACTTCGGAGGGGGAAGGCAAACCGTACGAGGGCACCCAGACCATGCGAATCAAGGTGGTCGAGGGAGGCC
CACTGCCCTTCGCCTTCGACATTCTGGTAAGTTTAAACATATATATACTAACTAACCCTGATTATTTAAA
TTTTCAGGCTACTAGCTTCCTGTACGGCAGCAAGACTTTTATTAATCACACCCAGGGCATCCCGGACTTC
TTCAAACAGTCGTTCCCTGAGGGCTTCACATGGGAGCGTGTGACCACATACGAAGACGGTGGCGTTCTCA
CCGCTACCCAGGACACCAGCCTCCAGGACGGTTGCCTCATATATAATGTGGTAAGTTTAAACAGTTCGGT
ACTAACTAACCATACATATTTAAATTTTCAGAAGATCCGGGGAGTAAACTTCACATCCAATGGTCCGGTT
ATGCAGAAGAAAACACTCGGCTGGGAGGCCTTCACCGAGACGCTGTATCCGGCTGACGGAGGCCTGGAAG
GTCGAAACGACATGGCCCTGAAGCTCGTCGGCGGTAGCCATCTCATCGCAAACGCTAAGACCACATATAG
ATCCAAGAAACCGGTAAGTTTAAACATGATTTTACTAACTAACTAATCTGATTTAAATTTTCAGGCTAAG
AACCTTAAAATGCCGGGAGTCTACTATGTTGACTACAGACTGGAACGGATCAAGGAGGCCAACAACGAGA
CCTACGTCGAGCAGCACGAGGTTGCAGTTGCCAGATACTGCGACCTCCCGAGCAAACTGGGTCACAAGCT
TAATCCTAGGATACCGGTGGGTGAAGACCCACCAAAGCCATCTGCCAAGGGAGCCAAGAAGGCCGCCAAG
ACCGTTACGAAGCCAAAGGACGGAAAGAAGAGACGTCATGCCCGTAAGGAATCATACTCCGTCTACATCT
ACCGTGTCCTCAAGCAAGTTCATCCAGACACTGGAGTTTCCTCCAAAGCCATGTCTATCATGAACTCTTT
TGTCAACGATGTCTTCGAGCGTATTGCTGCTGAAGCATCCCGTCTTGCTCACTACAACAAGCGTTCCACA
ATCTCATCCCGCGAAATTCAGACCGCTGTCCGTCTGATCCTTCCAGGAGAGCTTGCCAAGCACGCCGTGT
CTGAGGGAACCAAGGCCGTTACCAAGTACACTTCCAGCAAGTAGGAATTCCAACTGAGCGCCGGTCGCTA
CCATTACCAACTTGTCTGGTGTCAAAAATAATAGGGGCCGCTGTCATCAGAGTAAGTTTAAACTGAGTTC
TACTAACTAACGAGTAATATTTAAATTTTCAGCATCTCGCGCCCGTGCCTCTGACTTCTAAGTCCAATTA
CTCTTCAACATCCCTACATGCTCTTTCTCCCTGTGCTCCCACCCCCTATTTTTGTTATTATCAAAAAACT
TCTCTTAATTTCTTTGTTTTTTAGCTTCTTTTAAGTCACCTCTAACAATGAAATTGTGTAGATTCAAAAA
TAGAATTAATTCGTAATAAAAAGTCGAAAAAAATTGTGCTCCCTCCCCCCATTAATAATAATTCTATCCC
AAAATCTACACAATGTTCTGTGTACACTTCTTATGTTTTTTACTTCTGATAAATTTTTTTGAAACATCAT
AGAAAAAACCGCACACAAAATACCTTATCATATGTTACGTTTCAGTTTATGACCGCAATTTTTATTTCTT
CGCACGTCTGGGCCTCTCATGACGTCAAATCATGCTCATCGTGAAAAAGTTTTGGAGTATTTTTGGAATT
TTTCAATCAAGTGAAAGTTTATGAAATTAATTTTCCTGCTTTTGCTTTTTGGGGTTTCCCCTATTGTTTG
TCAAGATTTCGAGGACGGCGTTTTTCTTGCTAAAATCACAAGTATTGATGAGCACGATGCAAGAAAGATC
GGAAGAAGGTTTGGGTTTGAGGCTCAGTGGAAGGTGAGTAGAAGTTGATAATTTGAAAGTGGAGTAGTGT
CTATGGGGTTTTTGCCTTAAATGACAGAATACATTCCCAATATACCAAACATAACTGTTTCCTACTAGTC
GGCCGTACGGGCCCTTTCGTCTCGCGCGTTTCGGTGATGACGGTGAAAACCTCTGACACATGCAGCTCCC
GGAGACGGTCACAGCTTGTCTGTAAGCGGATGCCGGGAGCAGACAAGCCCGTCAGGGCGCGTCAGCGGGT
GTTGGCGGGTGTCGGGGCTGGCTTAACTATGCGGCATCAGAGCAGATTGTACTGAGAGTGCACCATATGC
GGTGTGAAATACCGCACAGATGCGTAAGGAGAAAATACCGCATCAGGCGGCCTTAAGGGCCTCGTGATAC
GCCTATTTTTATAGGTTAATGTCATGATAATAATGGTTTCTTAGACGTCAGGTGGCACTTTTCGGGGAAA
TGTGCGCGGAACCCCTATTTGTTTATTTTTCTAAATACATTCAAATATGTATCCGCTCATGAGACAATAA
CCCTGATAAATGCTTCAATAATATTGAAAAAGGAAGAGTATGAGTATTCAACATTTCCGTGTCGCCCTTA
TTCCCTTTTTTGCGGCATTTTGCCTTCCTGTTTTTGCTCACCCAGAAACGCTGGTGAAAGTAAAAGATGC
TGAAGATCAGTTGGGTGCACGAGTGGGTTACATCGAACTGGATCTCAACAGCGGTAAGATCCTTGAGAGT
TTTCGCCCCGAAGAACGTTTTCCAATGATGAGCACTTTTAAAGTTCTGCTATGTGGCGCGGTATTATCCC
GTATTGACGCCGGGCAAGAGCAACTCGGTCGCCGCATACACTATTCTCAGAATGACTTGGTTGAGTACTC
ACCAGTCACAGAAAAGCATCTTACGGATGGCATGACAGTAAGAGAATTATGCAGTGCTGCCATAACCATG
AGTGATAACACTGCGGCCAACTTACTTCTGACAACGATCGGAGGACCGAAGGAGCTAACCGCTTTTTTGC
ACAACATGGGGGATCATGTAACTCGCCTTGATCGTTGGGAACCGGAGCTGAATGAAGCCATACCAAACGA
CGAGCGTGACACCACGATGCCTGTAGCAATGGCAACAACGTTGCGCAAACTATTAACTGGCGAACTACTT
ACTCTAGCTTCCCGGCAACAATTAATAGACTGGATGGAGGCGGATAAAGTTGCAGGACCACTTCTGCGCT
CGGCCCTTCCGGCTGGCTGGTTTATTGCTGATAAATCTGGAGCCGGTGAGCGTGGGTCTCGCGGTATCAT
TGCAGCACTGGGGCCAGATGGTAAGCCCTCCCGTATCGTAGTTATCTACACGACGGGGAGTCAGGCAACT
ATGGATGAACGAAATAGACAGATCGCTGAGATAGGTGCCTCACTGATTAAGCATTGGTAACTGTCAGACC
AAGTTTACTCATATATACTTTAGATTGATTTAAAACTTCATTTTTAATTTAAAAGGATCTAGGTGAAGAT
CCTTTTTGATAATCTCATGACCAAAATCCCTTAACGTGAGTTTTCGTTCCACTGAGCGTCAGACCCCGTA
GAAAAGATCAAAGGATCTTCTTGAGATCCTTTTTTTCTGCGCGTAATCTGCTGCTTGCAAACAAAAAAAC
CACCGCTACCAGCGGTGGTTTGTTTGCCGGATCAAGAGCTACCAACTCTTTTTCCGAAGGTAACTGGCTT
CAGCAGAGCGCAGATACCAAATACTGTTCTTCTAGTGTAGCCGTAGTTAGGCCACCACTTCAAGAACTCT
GTAGCACCGCCTACATACCTCGCTCTGCTAATCCTGTTACCAGTGGCTGCTGCCAGTGGCGATAAGTCGT
GTCTTACCGGGTTGGACTCAAGACGATAGTTACCGGATAAGGCGCAGCGGTCGGGCTGAACGGGGGGTTC
GTGCACACAGCCCAGCTTGGAGCGAACGACCTACACCGAACTGAGATACCTACAGCGTGAGCTATGAGAA
AGCGCCACGCTTCCCGAAGGGAGAAAGGCGGACAGGTATCCGGTAAGCGGCAGGGTCGGAACAGGAGAGC
GCACGAGGGAGCTTCCAGGGGGAAACGCCTGGTATCTTTATAGTCCTGTCGGGTTTCGCCACCTCTGACT
TGAGCGTCGATTTTTGTGATGCTCGTCAGGGGGGCGGAGCCTATGGAAAAACGCCAGCAACGCGGCCTTT
TTACGGTTCCTGGCCTTTTGCTGGCCTTTTGCTCACATGTTCTTTCCTGCGTTATCCCCTGATTCTGTGG
ATAACCGTATTACCGCCTTTGAGTGAGCTGATACCGCTCGCCGCAGCCGAACGACCGAGCGCAGCGAGTC
AGTGAGCGAGGAAGCGGAAGAGCGCCCAATACGCAAACCGCCTCTCCCCGCGCGTTGGCCGATTCATTAA
TGCAGCTGGCACGACAGGTTTCCCGACTGGAAAGCGGGCAGTGAGCGCAACGCAATTAATGTGAGTTAGC
TCACTCATTAGGCACCCCAGGCTTTACACTTTATGCTTCCGGCTCGTATGTTGTGTGGAATTGTGAGCGG
ATAACAATT
